Addgene plasmid #196198: sgNS-Hygromycin
Purpose: control
Depositing lab: Jianjun Chen. Depositing organization: Beckman Research Institute of the City of Hope.
Backbone
  Vector backbone: Lenti-guide
  Vector type: Lentiviral
Growth in bacteria
  Bacterial resistance: Ampicillin, 100 μg/mL
  Growth temperature: 37°C
  Growth strain: NEB Stable
  Copy number: High Copy
Gene/Insert
  Gene/Insert name: sgNS
  gRNA/shRNA sequence: Unspecified
  Species: H. sapiens (human)
  Mutation: NO
  Cloning method: Restriction Enzyme; 5′ cloning site Unknown (unknown if destroyed)
Terms and licenses: Academic/Nonprofit Terms; Industry Terms: Not Available to Industry
How to cite: sgNS-Hygromycin was a gift from Jianjun Chen (Addgene plasmid # 196198 ; http://n2t.net/addgene:196198 ; RRID:Addgene_196198)
