[The description below was written by a language model from this plasmid's Addgene catalogue record and pLannotate feature annotations shown in this document.]
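Description:
sgNS-Hygromycin is a lentiviral guide RNA expression plasmid built on a Lenti-guide backbone and deposited as a control construct. The insert, sgNS, is listed as human, and the name suggests a non-targeting (non-specific) guide, but the record does not give the spacer sequence or spell out the abbreviation. The plasmid is propagated in E. coli through a high-copy ColE1/pUC-type origin with ampicillin selection (AmpR under its own bla promoter). An f1 origin is also present.

The viral cassette follows a third-generation, self-inactivating design. A CMV enhancer/promoter drives a truncated HIV-1 5' LTR, so genomic RNA can be produced in packaging cells. This is followed by the Ψ packaging signal with a gag fragment, the RRE for Rev-dependent nuclear export, and the cPPT/CTS. Inside the transfer region, a human U6 RNA polymerase III promoter sits upstream of the Streptococcus pyogenes Cas9 gRNA scaffold, with a short gap between them where the guide spacer would lie. A separate EF-1α core promoter drives the hygromycin resistance gene, which allows selection of transduced mammalian cells, and a WPRE boosts transcript expression. The cassette ends in a ΔU3 3' LTR and a bGH polyadenylation signal. No Cas9 coding sequence is annotated, so the nuclease must be supplied separately.

Outside the LTRs, the backbone carries an SV40/EM7 promoter-driven BleoR cassette with an SV40 poly(A) signal, along with lac promoter/operator remnants. The plasmid most plausibly serves as a negative control alongside gene-targeting guides in hygromycin-selected CRISPR/Cas9 experiments.
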