Features (pLannotate 1.2.2; 32 found; start..end, strand, type, name):
    126..505     +  enhancer       CMV enhancer: human cytomegalovirus immediate early enhancer
    506..705     +  promoter       CMV promoter: human cytomegalovirus (CMV) immediate early promoter
    723..903     +  LTR            5' LTR (truncated): truncated 5' long terminal repeat (LTR) from HIV-1
    950..1075    +  misc_feature   HIV-1 Ψ: packaging signal of human immunodeficiency virus type 1
   1059..1422    +  CDS            HIV-1 gag (fragment): gag protein from human immunodeficiency virus 1; gag
   1568..1801    +  misc_feature   RRE: The Rev response element (RRE) of HIV-1 allows for Rev-dependent mRNA export from the nucleus to the cytoplasm.
   2178..2278    +  CDS            Rev (fragment): human immunodeficiency virus 1 (HIV-1) Rev protein; rev; enhances nuclear export of unspliced and incompletely spliced viral mRNAs
   2328..2445    +  misc_feature   cPPT/CTS: central polypurine tract and central termination sequence of HIV-1
   2496..2736    +  promoter       U6 promoter: RNA polymerase III promoter for human U6 snRNA
   2769..2844    +  misc_RNA       gRNA scaffold: guide RNA scaffold for the Streptococcus pyogenes CRISPR/Cas9 system
   2862..2880    +  CDS            small t antigen (fragment): SV40 (simian virus 40) small t antigen
   2906..3117    +  promoter       EF-1α core promoter: core promoter for human elongation factor EF-1α
   3142..4125    +  CDS            HygR: aminoglycoside phosphotransferase from E. coli; aph(4)-Ia; confers resistance to hygromycin
   4141..4729    +  misc_feature   WPRE: woodchuck hepatitis virus posttranscriptional regulatory element
   4780..4799    +  misc_feature   cPPT/CTS (fragment): central polypurine tract and central termination sequence of HIV-1
   4801..5034    +  LTR            3' LTR (ΔU3): self-inactivating 3' long terminal repeat (LTR) from HIV-1
   5066..5290    +  polyA_signal   bGH poly(A) signal: bovine growth hormone polyadenylation signal
   5294..5315    +  promoter       SV40 promoter (fragment): SV40 enhancer and early promoter
   5336..5764    +  rep_origin     f1 ori (sequence partly withheld): f1 bacteriophage origin of replication; arrow indicates direction of (+) strand synthesis
   5778..6107    +  promoter       SV40 promoter: SV40 enhancer and early promoter
   6155..6202    +  promoter       EM7 promoter: synthetic bacterial promoter&nbsp
   6221..6595    +  CDS            BleoR: antibiotic-binding protein; Sh ble from Streptoalloteichus hindustanus; confers resistance to bleomycin, phleomycin, and Zeocin™
   6605..6730    +  CDS            ble (fragment): BLE_KLEPN - Experimental evidence at protein level: Swiss-Prot protein existence level 1. Binding protein with a strong affinity to the bleomycin family of antibiotics. Binds to CL990; an antimitotic-antibiotic compound. From Klebsiella pneumoniae.
   6725..6846    +  polyA_signal   SV40 poly(A) signal: SV40 polyadenylation signal
   6919..6935    -  protein_bind   lac operator: The lac repressor binds to the lac operator to inhibit transcription in E. coli. This inhibition can be relieved by adding lactose or isopropyl-β-D-thiogalactopyranoside (IPTG). lac repressor encoded by lacI
   6943..6973    -  promoter       lac promoter: promoter for the E. coli lac operon
   6988..7009    -  protein_bind   CAP binding site: CAP binding activates transcription in the presence of cAMP. E. coli catabolite activator protein
   7022..7114    -  CDS            lacI (fragment): lac repressor; lacI; The lac repressor binds to the lac operator to inhibit transcription in E. coli. This inhibition can be relieved by adding lactose or isopropyl-β-D-thiogalactopyranoside (IPTG).
   7297..7885    -  rep_origin     ori: high-copy-number ColE1/pMB1/pBR322/pUC origin of replication
   8056..8916    -  CDS            AmpR: β-lactamase; bla; confers resistance to ampicillin, carbenicillin, and related antibiotics
   8917..9021    -  promoter       AmpR promoter: bla
   9080..9132    -  misc_feature   bom (fragment): basis of mobility region from pBR322
>Addgene plasmid #196198 | sgNS-Hygromycin | addgene full sequence | sequence record 386615 | Addgene NGS Result
TAGTGCGCGAGCAAAATTTAAGCTACAACAAGGCAAGGCTTGACCGACAATTGCATGAAGAATCTGCTTA
GGGTTAGGCGTTTTGCGCTGCTTCGCGATGTACGGGCCAGATATACGCGCGCGTTGACATTGATTATTGA
CTAGTTATTAATAGTAATCAATTACGGGGTCATTAGTTCATAGCCCATATATGGAGTTCCGCGTTACATA
ACTTACGGTAAATGGCCCGCCTGGCTGACCGCCCAACGACCCCCGCCCATTGACGTCAATAATGACGTAT
GTTCCCATAGTAACGCCAATAGGGACTTTCCATTGACGTCAATGGGTGGAGTATTTACGGTAAACTGCCC
ACTTGGCAGTACATCAAGTGTATCATATGCCAAGTACGCCCCCTATTGACGTCAATGACGGTAAATGGCC
CGCCTGGCATTATGCCCAGTACATGACCTTATGGGACTTTCCTACTTGGCAGTACATCTACGTATTAGTC
ATCGCTATTACCATGGTGATGCGGTTTTGGCAGTACATCAATGGGCGTGGATAGCGGTTTGACTCACGGG
GATTTCCAAGTCTCCACCCCATTGACGTCAATGGGAGTTTGTTTTGGCACCAAAATCAACGGGACTTTCC
AAAATGTCGTAACAACTCCGCCCCATTGACGCAAATGGGCGGTAGGCGTGTACGGTGGGAGGTCTATATA
AGCAGCGCGTTTTGCCTGTACTGGGTCTCTCTGGTTAGACCAGATCTGAGCCTGGGAGCTCTCTGGCTAA
CTAGGGAACCCACTGCTTAAGCCTCAATAAAGCTTGCCTTGAGTGCTTCAAGTAGTGTGTGCCCGTCTGT
TGTGTGACTCTGGTAACTAGAGATCCCTCAGACCCTTTTAGTCAGTGTGGAAAATCTCTAGCAGTGGCGC
CCGAACAGGGACTTGAAAGCGAAAGGGAAACCAGAGGAGCTCTCTCGACGCAGGACTCGGCTTGCTGAAG
CGCGCACGGCAAGAGGCGAGGGGCGGCGACTGGTGAGTACGCCAAAAATTTTGACTAGCGGAGGCTAGAA
GGAGAGAGATGGGTGCGAGAGCGTCAGTATTAAGCGGGGGAGAATTAGATCGCGATGGGAAAAAATTCGG
TTAAGGCCAGGGGGAAAGAAAAAATATAAATTAAAACATATAGTATGGGCAAGCAGGGAGCTAGAACGAT
TCGCAGTTAATCCTGGCCTGTTAGAAACATCAGAAGGCTGTAGACAAATACTGGGACAGCTACAACCATC
CCTTCAGACAGGATCAGAAGAACTTAGATCATTATATAATACAGTAGCAACCCTCTATTGTGTGCATCAA
AGGATAGAGATAAAAGACACCAAGGAAGCTTTAGACAAGATAGAGGAAGAGCAAAACAAAAGTAAGACCA
CCGCACAGCAAGCGGCCGCTGATCTTCAGACCTGGAGGAGGAGATATGAGGGACAATTGGAGAAGTGAAT
TATATAAATATAAAGTAGTAAAAATTGAACCATTAGGAGTAGCACCCACCAAGGCAAAGAGAAGAGTGGT
GCAGAGAGAAAAAAGAGCAGTGGGAATAGGAGCTTTGTTCCTTGGGTTCTTGGGAGCAGCAGGAAGCACT
ATGGGCGCAGCGTCAATGACGCTGACGGTACAGGCCAGACAATTATTGTCTGGTATAGTGCAGCAGCAGA
ACAATTTGCTGAGGGCTATTGAGGCGCAACAGCATCTGTTGCAACTCACAGTCTGGGGCATCAAGCAGCT
CCAGGCAAGAATCCTGGCTGTGGAAAGATACCTAAAGGATCAACAGCTCCTGGGGATTTGGGGTTGCTCT
GGAAAACTCATTTGCACCACTGCTGTGCCTTGGAATGCTAGTTGGAGTAATAAATCTCTGGAACAGATTT
GGAATCACACGACCTGGATGGAGTGGGACAGAGAAATTAACAATTACACAAGCTTAATACACTCCTTAAT
TGAAGAATCGCAAAACCAGCAAGAAAAGAATGAACAAGAATTATTGGAATTAGATAAATGGGCAAGTTTG
TGGAATTGGTTTAACATAACAAATTGGCTGTGGTATATAAAATTATTCATAATGATAGTAGGAGGCTTGG
TAGGTTTAAGAATAGTTTTTGCTGTACTTTCTATAGTGAATAGAGTTAGGCAGGGATATTCACCATTATC
GTTTCAGACCCACCTCCCAACCCCGAGGGGACCCGACAGGCCCGAAGGAATAGAAGAAGAAGGTGGAGAG
AGAGACAGAGACAGATCCATTCGATTAGTGAACGGATCGGCACTGCGTGCGCCAATTCTGCAGACAAATG
GCAGTATTCATCCACAATTTTAAAAGAAAAGGGGGGATTGGGGGGTACAGTGCAGGGGAAAGAATAGTAG
ACATAATAGCAACAGACATACAAACTAAAGAATTACAAAAACAAATTACAAAAATTCAAAATTTTCGGGT
TTATTACAGGGACAGCAGAGATCCAGTTTGGTTAATTAAGGTACCGAGGGCCTATTTCCCATGATTCCTT
CATATTTGCATATACGATACAAGGCTGTTAGAGAGATAATTAGAATTAATTTGACTGTAAACACAAAGAT
ATTAGTACAAAATACGTGACGTAGAAAGTAATAATTTCTTGGGTAGTTTGCAGTTTTAAAATTATGTTTT
AAAATGGACTATCATATGCTTACCGTAACTTGAAAGTATTTCGATTTCTTGGCTTTATATATCTTGTGGA
AAGGACGAAACACCGTGCGAATACGCCCACGCGATGGGGTTTTAGAGCTAGAAATAGCAAGTTAAAATAA
GGCTAGTCCGTTATCAACTTGAAAAAGTGGCACCGAGTCGGTGCTTTTTTGAATTCGCTAGCTAGGTCTT
GAAAGGAGTGGGAATTGGCTCCGGTGCCCGTCAGTGGGCAGAGCGCACATCGCCCACAGTCCCCGAGAAG
TTGGGGGGAGGGGTCGGCAATTGATCCGGTGCCTAGAGAAGGTGGCGCGGGGTAAACTGGGAAAGTGATG
TCGTGTACTGGCTCCGCCTTTTTCCCGAGGGTGGGGGAGAACCGTATATAAGTGCAGTAGTCGCCGTGAA
CGTTCTTTTTCGCAACGGGTTTGCCGCCAGAACACAGGACCGGTTCTAGAGCGCTGCCACCATGAAAAAG
CCTGAACTCACCGCGACGTCTGTCGAGAAGTTTCTGATCGAAAAGTTCGACAGCGTGTCCGACCTGATGC
AGCTCTCGGAGGGCGAAGAATCTCGTGCTTTCAGCTTCGATGTAGGAGGGCGTGGATATGTCCTGCGGGT
AAATAGCTGCGCCGATGGTTTCTACAAAGATCGTTATGTTTATCGGCACTTTGCATCGGCCGCGCTCCCG
ATTCCGGAAGTGCTTGACATTGGGGAATTCAGCGAGAGCCTGACCTATTGCATCTCCCGCCGTGCACAGG
GTGTCACGTTGCAAGACCTGCCTGAAACCGAACTGCCCGCTGTTCTGCAGCCGGTCGCGGAGGCCATGGA
TGCGATCGCTGCGGCCGATCTTAGCCAGACGAGCGGGTTCGGCCCATTCGGACCGCAAGGAATCGGTCAA
TACACTACATGGCGTGATTTCATATGCGCGATTGCTGATCCCCATGTGTATCACTGGCAAACTGTGATGG
ACGACACCGTCAGTGCGTCCGTCGCGCAGGCTCTCGATGAGCTGATGCTTTGGGCCGAGGACTGCCCCGA
AGTCCGGCACCTCGTGCACGCGGATTTCGGCTCCAACAATGTCCTGACGGACAATGGCCGCATAACAGCG
GTCATTGACTGGAGCGAGGCGATGTTCGGGGATTCCCAATACGAGGTCGCCAACATCTTCTTCTGGAGGC
CGTGGTTGGCTTGTATGGAGCAGCAGACGCGCTACTTCGAGCGGAGGCATCCGGAGCTTGCAGGATCGCC
GCGGCTCCGGGCGTATATGCTCCGCATTGGTCTTGACCAACTCTATCAGAGCTTGGTTGACGGCAATTTC
GATGATGCAGCTTGGGCGCAGGGTCGATGCGACGCAATCGTCCGATCCGGAGCCGGGACTGTCGGGCGTA
CACAAATCGCCCGCAGAAGCGCGGCCGTCTGGACCGATGGCTGTGTAGAAGTACTTCGCCGATAGACGCG
TTAAGTCGACAATCAACCTCTGGATTACAAAATTTGTGAAAGATTGACTGGTATTCTTAACTATGTTGCT
CCTTTTACGCTATGTGGATACGCTGCTTTAATGCCTTTGTATCATGCTATTGCTTCCCGTATGGCTTTCA
TTTTCTCCTCCTTGTATAAATCCTGGTTGCTGTCTCTTTATGAGGAGTTGTGGCCCGTTGTCAGGCAACG
TGGCGTGGTGTGCACTGTGTTTGCTGACGCAACCCCCACTGGTTGGGGCATTGCCACCACCTGTCAGCTC
CTTTCCGGGACTTTCGCTTTCCCCCTCCCTATTGCCACGGCGGAACTCATCGCCGCCTGCCTTGCCCGCT
GCTGGACAGGGGCTCGGCTGTTGGGCACTGACAATTCCGTGGTGTTGTCGGGGAAATCATCGTCCTTTCC
TTGGCTGCTCGCCTGTGTTGCCACCTGGATTCTGCGCGGGACGTCCTTCTGCTACGTCCCTTCGGCCCTC
AATCCAGCGGACCTTCCTTCCCGCGGCCTGCTGCCGGCTCTGCGGCCTCTTCCGCGTCTTCGCCTTCGCC
CTCAGACGAGTCGGATCTCCCTTTGGGCCGCCTCCCCGCGTCGACTTTAAGACCAATGACTTACAAGGCA
GCTGTAGATCTTAGCCACTTTTTAAAAGAAAAGGGGGGACTGGAAGGGCTAATTCACTCCCAACGAAGAC
AAGATCTGCTTTTTGCTTGTACTGGGTCTCTCTGGTTAGACCAGATCTGAGCCTGGGAGCTCTCTGGCTA
ACTAGGGAACCCACTGCTTAAGCCTCAATAAAGCTTGCCTTGAGTGCTTCAAGTAGTGTGTGCCCGTCTG
TTGTGTGACTCTGGTAACTAGAGATCCCTCAGACCCTTTTAGTCAGTGTGGAAAATCTCTAGCAGGGCCC
GTTTAAACCCGCTGATCAGCCTCGACTGTGCCTTCTAGTTGCCAGCCATCTGTTGTTTGCCCCTCCCCCG
TGCCTTCCTTGACCCTGGAAGGTGCCACTCCCACTGTCCTTTCCTAATAAAATGAGGAAATTGCATCGCA
TTGTCTGAGTAGGTGTCATTCTATTCTGGGGGGTGGGGTGGGGCAGGACAGCAAGGGGGAGGATTGGGAA
GACAATAGCAGGCATGCTGGGGATGCGGTGGGCTCTATGGCTTCTGAGGCGGAAAGAACCAGCTGGGGCT
CTAGGGGGTATCCCC
[124 nt withheld, positions 5336-5459]
C
[91 nt withheld, positions 5461-5551]
A
[49 nt withheld, positions 5553-5601]
CCTTTGACGTTGGAGTCCACGTTCTTT
[37 nt withheld, positions 5629-5665]
ACCCTATCTCGGTCTATTCTTTTGATTTATAAGGGATTTTGCCGATTTCGGCCTATTGGTTAAAAAATGA
GCTGATTTAACAAAAATTTAACGCGAATTAATTCTGTGGAATGTGTGTCAGTTAGGGTGTGGAAAGTCCC
CAGGCTCCCCAGCAGGCAGAAGTATGCAAAGCATGCATCTCAATTAGTCAGCAACCAGGTGTGGAAAGTC
CCCAGGCTCCCCAGCAGGCAGAAGTATGCAAAGCATGCATCTCAATTAGTCAGCAACCATAGTCCCGCCC
CTAACTCCGCCCATCCCGCCCCTAACTCCGCCCAGTTCCGCCCATTCTCCGCCCCATGGCTGACTAATTT
TTTTTATTTATGCAGAGGCCGAGGCCGCCTCTGCCTCTGAGCTATTCCAGAAGTAGTGAGGAGGCTTTTT
TGGAGGCCTAGGCTTTTGCAAAAAGCTCCCGGGAGCTTGTATATCCATTTTCGGATCTGATCAGCACGTG
TTGACAATTAATCATCGGCATAGTATATCGGCATAGTATAATACGACAAGGTGAGGAACTAAACCATGGC
CAAGTTGACCAGTGCCGTTCCGGTGCTCACCGCGCGCGACGTCGCCGGAGCGGTCGAGTTCTGGACCGAC
CGGCTCGGGTTCTCCCGGGACTTCGTGGAGGACGACTTCGCCGGTGTGGTCCGGGACGACGTGACCCTGT
TCATCAGCGCGGTCCAGGACCAGGTGGTGCCGGACAACACCCTGGCCTGGGTGTGGGTGCGCGGCCTGGA
CGAGCTGTACGCCGAGTGGTCGGAGGTCGTGTCCACGAACTTCCGGGACGCCTCCGGGCCGGCCATGACC
GAGATCGGCGAGCAGCCGTGGGGGCGGGAGTTCGCCCTGCGCGACCCGGCCGGCAACTGCGTGCACTTCG
TGGCCGAGGAGCAGGACTGACACGTGCTACGAGATTTCGATTCCACCGCCGCCTTCTATGAAAGGTTGGG
CTTCGGAATCGTTTTCCGGGACGCCGGCTGGATGATCCTCCAGCGCGGGGATCTCATGCTGGAGTTCTTC
GCCCACCCCAACTTGTTTATTGCAGCTTATAATGGTTACAAATAAAGCAATAGCATCACAAATTTCACAA
ATAAAGCATTTTTTTCACTGCATTCTAGTTGTGGTTTGTCCAAACTCATCAATGTATCTTATCATGTCTG
TATACCGTCGACCTCTAGCTAGAGCTTGGCGTAATCATGGTCATAGCTGTTTCCTGTGTGAAATTGTTAT
CCGCTCACAATTCCACACAACATACGAGCCGGAAGCATAAAGTGTAAAGCCTGGGGTGCCTAATGAGTGA
GCTAACTCACATTAATTGCGTTGCGCTCACTGCCCGCTTTCCAGTCGGGAAACCTGTCGTGCCAGCTGCA
TTAATGAATCGGCCAACGCGCGGGGAGAGGCGGTTTGCGTATTGGGCGCTCTTCCGCTTCCTCGCTCACT
GACTCGCTGCGCTCGGTCGTTCGGCTGCGGCGAGCGGTATCAGCTCACTCAAAGGCGGTAATACGGTTAT
CCACAGAATCAGGGGATAACGCAGGAAAGAACATGTGAGCAAAAGGCCAGCAAAAGGCCAGGAACCGTAA
AAAGGCCGCGTTGCTGGCGTTTTTCCATAGGCTCCGCCCCCCTGACGAGCATCACAAAAATCGACGCTCA
AGTCAGAGGTGGCGAAACCCGACAGGACTATAAAGATACCAGGCGTTTCCCCCTGGAAGCTCCCTCGTGC
GCTCTCCTGTTCCGACCCTGCCGCTTACCGGATACCTGTCCGCCTTTCTCCCTTCGGGAAGCGTGGCGCT
TTCTCATAGCTCACGCTGTAGGTATCTCAGTTCGGTGTAGGTCGTTCGCTCCAAGCTGGGCTGTGTGCAC
GAACCCCCCGTTCAGCCCGACCGCTGCGCCTTATCCGGTAACTATCGTCTTGAGTCCAACCCGGTAAGAC
ACGACTTATCGCCACTGGCAGCAGCCACTGGTAACAGGATTAGCAGAGCGAGGTATGTAGGCGGTGCTAC
AGAGTTCTTGAAGTGGTGGCCTAACTACGGCTACACTAGAAGAACAGTATTTGGTATCTGCGCTCTGCTG
AAGCCAGTTACCTTCGGAAAAAGAGTTGGTAGCTCTTGATCCGGCAAACAAACCACCGCTGGTAGCGGTG
GTTTTTTTGTTTGCAAGCAGCAGATTACGCGCAGAAAAAAAGGATCTCAAGAAGATCCTTTGATCTTTTC
TACGGGGTCTGACGCTCAGTGGAACGAAAACTCACGTTAAGGGATTTTGGTCATGAGATTATCAAAAAGG
ATCTTCACCTAGATCCTTTTAAATTAAAAATGAAGTTTTAAATCAATCTAAAGTATATATGAGTAAACTT
GGTCTGACAGTTACCAATGCTTAATCAGTGAGGCACCTATCTCAGCGATCTGTCTATTTCGTTCATCCAT
AGTTGCCTGACTCCCCGTCGTGTAGATAACTACGATACGGGAGGGCTTACCATCTGGCCCCAGTGCTGCA
ATGATACCGCGAGACCCACGCTCACCGGCTCCAGATTTATCAGCAATAAACCAGCCAGCCGGAAGGGCCG
AGCGCAGAAGTGGTCCTGCAACTTTATCCGCCTCCATCCAGTCTATTAATTGTTGCCGGGAAGCTAGAGT
AAGTAGTTCGCCAGTTAATAGTTTGCGCAACGTTGTTGCCATTGCTACAGGCATCGTGGTGTCACGCTCG
TCGTTTGGTATGGCTTCATTCAGCTCCGGTTCCCAACGATCAAGGCGAGTTACATGATCCCCCATGTTGT
GCAAAAAAGCGGTTAGCTCCTTCGGTCCTCCGATCGTTGTCAGAAGTAAGTTGGCCGCAGTGTTATCACT
CATGGTTATGGCAGCACTGCATAATTCTCTTACTGTCATGCCATCCGTAAGATGCTTTTCTGTGACTGGT
GAGTACTCAACCAAGTCATTCTGAGAATAGTGTATGCGGCGACCGAGTTGCTCTTGCCCGGCGTCAATAC
GGGATAATACCGCGCCACATAGCAGAACTTTAAAAGTGCTCATCATTGGAAAACGTTCTTCGGGGCGAAA
ACTCTCAAGGATCTTACCGCTGTTGAGATCCAGTTCGATGTAACCCACTCGTGCACCCAACTGATCTTCA
GCATCTTTTACTTTCACCAGCGTTTCTGGGTGAGCAAAAACAGGAAGGCAAAATGCCGCAAAAAAGGGAA
TAAGGGCGACACGGAAATGTTGAATACTCATACTCTTCCTTTTTCAATATTATTGAAGCATTTATCAGGG
TTATTGTCTCATGAGCGGATACATATTTGAATGTATTTAGAAAAATAAACAAATAGGGGTTCCGCGCACA
TTTCCCCGAAAAGTGCCACCTGACGTCGACGGATCGGGAGATCTCCCGATCCCCTATGGTGCACTCTCAG
TACAATCTGCTCTGATGCCGCATAGTTAAGCCAGTATCTGCTCCCTGCTTGTGTGTTGGAGGTCGCTGAG
